Addgene plasmid #173088: MacroH2A1.2-c002
Purpose: Expression of recombinant fusion protein in E. coli
Depositing lab: Lari Lehtiö. Depositing organization: University of Oulu. Publication: A molecular toolbox for ADP-ribosyl binding proteins. Sowa ST, Galera-Prat A, Wazir S, Alanen HI, Maksimainen MM, Lehtio L. Cell Rep Methods. 2021 Dec 20;1(8):100121. doi: 10.1016/j.crmeth.2021.100121. Epub 2021 Nov 11. PubMed 34786571.
Backbone
  Vector backbone: pNIC-CFP
  Vector type: Bacterial Expression
Growth in bacteria
  Bacterial resistance: Kanamycin, 50 μg/mL
  Growth temperature: 37°C
  Growth strain: DH5alpha
  Copy number: Low Copy
Gene/Insert
  Gene/Insert name: MACROH2A1 (alt name: mH2A1.2)
  Species: H. sapiens (human)
  Mutation: Q162-N372, codon optimized
  Entrez Gene: MACROH2A1 (a.k.a. H2A.y, H2A/y, H2AF12M, H2AFY, MACROH2A1.1, mH2A1, macroH2A1.2)
  Tag / fusion protein: mCerulean (N terminal on backbone)
  Cloning method: Ligation Independent Cloning
Terms and licenses: Academic/Nonprofit Terms; Industry Terms: Not Available to Industry
Depositor comments: Please visit https://www.biorxiv.org/content/10.1101/2021.05.31.445082v2 for bioRxiv preprint.
How to cite: MacroH2A1.2-c002 was a gift from Lari Lehtiö (Addgene plasmid # 173088 ; http://n2t.net/addgene:173088 ; RRID:Addgene_173088)
