[The description below was written by a language model from this plasmid's Addgene catalogue record and pLannotate feature annotations shown in this document.]
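Description:
MacroH2A1.2-c002 is a bacterial expression plasmid of about 6.7 kb, built on the pNIC-CFP backbone, for producing a fluorescent fusion of a human macroH2A1.2 fragment in E. coli. The backbone has a pET-like layout. It carries a ColE1/pBR322-type origin together with the bom region and the rop gene, which fits the low copy number listed in the record. Selection is by kanamycin through an aph(3')-Ia resistance gene. An f1 origin is also present, and the annotated tetracycline-resistance fragments appear to be non-functional remnants of the parental vector.

Expression is driven by a T7 promoter followed by a lac operator and the strong phage T7 gene 10 ribosome binding site. A plasmid-borne lacI gene with its own promoter supplies repressor, so transcription requires a host that provides T7 RNA polymerase and is induced with IPTG or lactose. The open reading frame begins with mCerulean, a monomeric cyan fluorescent protein contributed by the backbone. It continues into a codon-optimized insert encoding residues Q162 to N372 of human MACROH2A1 (the mH2A1.2 isoform), which was introduced by ligation-independent cloning. A T7 terminator lies downstream. The feature table also detects short His-tag and T7 gene 10-derived fragments between the insert and the terminator, but the record lists only the N-terminal mCerulean tag, so it is unclear whether these are translated as part of the product.

The plasmid was deposited as part of a molecular toolbox for studying ADP-ribosyl binding proteins. The record does not specify the particular assay in which the cyan fluorescent fusion is used.
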