Features (pLannotate 1.2.2; 20 found; start..end, strand, type, name):
     22..736     +  CDS            mCerulean (fragment): enhanced monomeric variant of CFP (Rizzo et al., 2004) mammalian codon-optimized
    784..1416    +  CDS            MACROH2A1 (fragment): H2AY_HUMAN - Also known as H2AFY From Homo sapiens (Human).
   1491..1508    +  CDS            9xHis (fragment): 9xHis affinity tag
   1518..1567    +  CDS            SET1 (fragment): solubility-enhancement tag derived from T7 phage gene 10B
   1575..1622    +  terminator     T7 terminator: transcription terminator for bacteriophage T7 RNA polymerase
   1659..2087    +  rep_origin     f1 ori (sequence partly withheld): f1 bacteriophage origin of replication; arrow indicates direction of (+) strand synthesis
   2140..2197    +  promoter       AmpR promoter (fragment): bla
   2206..3021    -  CDS            KanR: aminoglycoside phosphotransferase; aph(3')-Ia; confers resistance to kanamycin in bacteria or G418 (Geneticin®) in eukaryotes
   3143..3731    +  rep_origin     ori: high-copy-number ColE1/pMB1/pBR322/pUC origin of replication
   3917..4056    -  misc_feature   bom: basis of mobility region from pBR322
   4158..4349    -  CDS            rop: Rop protein, which maintains plasmids at low copy number; rop
   4366..4746    +  CDS            YPB1_ECOLX: Protein predicted: Swiss-Prot protein existence level 4. From Escherichia coli.
   4818..5109    -  CDS            TcR (fragment): tetracycline efflux protein; tet; confers resistance to tetracycline
   5124..5145    -  protein_bind   CAP binding site: CAP binding activates transcription in the presence of cAMP. E. coli catabolite activator protein
   5158..6240    -  CDS            lacI: lac repressor; lacI; The lac repressor binds to the lac operator to inhibit transcription in E. coli. This inhibition can be relieved by adding lactose or isopropyl-β-D-thiogalactopyranoside (IPTG).
   6241..6318    -  promoter       lacI promoter: lacI
   6326..6605    -  CDS            TcR (fragment): tetracycline efflux protein; tet; confers resistance to tetracycline
   6627..6645    +  promoter       T7 promoter: promoter for bacteriophage T7 RNA polymerase
   6646..6670    +  protein_bind   lac operator: The lac repressor binds to the lac operator to inhibit transcription in E. coli. This inhibition can be relieved by adding lactose or isopropyl-β-D-thiogalactopyranoside (IPTG). lac repressor encoded by lacI
   6685..6707    +  RBS            RBS: efficient ribosome binding site from bacteriophage T7 gene 10 (Olins and Rangwala, 1989)
>Addgene plasmid #173088 | MacroH2A1.2-c002 | addgene full sequence | sequence record 349927 | Addgene NGS Result
ATGCACCATCATCATCATCATGTGAGCAAGGGCGAGGAGCTGTTCACCGGGGTGGTGCCCATCCTGGTCG
AGCTGGACGGCGACGTAAACGGCCACAGGTTCAGCGTGTCCGGCGAGGGCGAGGGCGATGCCACCTACGG
CAAGCTGACCCTGAAGTTCATCTGCACCACCGGCAAGCTGCCCGTGCCCTGGCCCACCCTCGTGACCACC
CTGACCTGGGGCGTGCAGTGCTTCGCCCGCTACCCCGACCACATGAAGCAGCACGACTTCTTCAAGTCCG
CCATGCCCGAAGGCTACGTCCAGGAGCGTACCATCTTCTTCAAGGACGACGGCAACTACAAGACCCGCGC
CGAGGTGAAGTTCGAGGGCGACACCCTGGTGAACCGCATCGAGCTGAAGGGCATCGACTTCAAGGAGGAC
GGCAACATCCTGGGGCACAAGCTGGAGTACAACGCCATCAGCGACAACGTCTATATCACCGCCGACAAGC
AGAAGAACGGCATCAAGGCCCACTTCAAGATCCGCCACAACATCGAGGACGGCAGCGTGCAGCTCGCCGA
CCACTACCAGCAGAACACCCCCATCGGCGACGGCCCCGTGCTGCTGCCCGACAACCACTACCTGAGCACC
CAGTCCAAGCTGAGCAAAGACCCCAACGAGAAGCGCGATCACATGGTCCTGCTGGAGTTCGTGACCGCCG
CCGGGATCACTCTCGGCATGGACGAGCTGTACAAGTCTTCTGGTGTAGATCTGGGTACCGAGAACCTGTA
CTTCCAATCCATGCAAGGCGAGGTTTCTAAGGCGGCGAGCGCGGACAGCACCACCGAAGGTACCCCGGCG
GATGGCTTCACCGTGCTGAGCACCAAGAGCCTGTTTCTGGGTCAAAAACTGAACCTGATCCACAGCGAGA
TTAGCAACCTGGCGGGCTTCGAGGTTGAAGCGATCATTAACCCGACCAACGCGGACATCGATCTGAAGGA
CGATCTGGGTAACACCCTGGAAAAGAAAGGTGGCAAAGAGTTTGTGGAAGCGGTTCTGGAGCTGCGTAAG
AAAAACGGTCCGCTGGAAGTGGCGGGTGCGGCGGTTAGCGCGGGTCATGGTCTGCCGGCGAAGTTCGTGA
TTCACTGCAACAGCCCGGTTTGGGGTGCGGACAAATGCGAGGAACTGCTGGAAAAGACCGTGAAAAACTG
CCTGGCGCTGGCGGACGATAAGAAACTGAAAAGCATCGCGTTCCCGAGCATTGGTAGCGGCCGTAACGGC
TTTCCGAAGCAGACCGCGGCGCAACTGATCCTGAAAGCGATTAGCAGCTACTTCGTTAGCACCATGAGCA
GCAGCATCAAGACCGTGTACTTCGTTCTGTTTGACAGCGAGAGCATCGGTATTTATGTGCAGGAAATGGC
GAAACTGGATGCGAACTAAGACGGTCTCCAGTAAAGGTGGATACGGATCCGAATTCGAGCTCCGTCGACA
AGCTTGCGGCCGCACTCGAGCACCACCACCACCACCACTGAGATCCGGCTGCTAACAAAGCCCGAAAGGA
AGCTGAGTTGGCTGCTGCCACCGCTGAGCAATAACTAGCATAACCCCTTGGGGCCTCTAAACGGGTCTTG
AGGGGTTTTTTGCTGAAAGGAGGAACTATATCCGGATTGGCGAATGGG
[124 nt withheld, positions 1659-1782]
C
[91 nt withheld, positions 1784-1874]
A
[49 nt withheld, positions 1876-1924]
CCTTTGACGTTGGAGTCCACGTTCTTT
[37 nt withheld, positions 1952-1988]
ACCCTATCTCGGTCTATTCTTTTGATTTATAAGGGATTTTGCCGATTTCGGCCTATTGGTTAAAAAATGA
GCTGATTTAACAAAAATTTAACGCGAATTTTAACAAAATATTAACGCTTACAATTTAGGTGGCACTTTTC
GGGGAAATGTGCGCGGAACCCCTATTTGTTTATTTTTCTAAATACATTCAAATATGTATCCGCTCATGAA
TTAATTCTTAGAAAAACTCATCGAGCATCAAATGAAACTGCAATTTATTCATATCAGGATTATCAATACC
ATATTTTTGAAAAAGCCGTTTCTGTAATGAAGGAGAAAACTCACCGAGGCAGTTCCATAGGATGGCAAGA
TCCTGGTATCGGTCTGCGATTCCGACTCGTCCAACATCAATACAACCTATTAATTTCCCCTCGTCAAAAA
TAAGGTTATCAAGTGAGAAATCACCATGAGTGACGACTGAATCCGGTGAGAATGGCAAAAGTTTATGCAT
TTCTTTCCAGACTTGTTCAACAGGCCAGCCATTACGCTCGTCATCAAAATCACTCGCATCAACCAAACCG
TTATTCATTCGTGATTGCGCCTGAGCGAGACGAAATACGCGATCGCTGTTAAAAGGACAATTACAAACAG
GAATCGAATGCAACCGGCGCAGGAACACTGCCAGCGCATCAACAATATTTTCACCTGAATCAGGATATTC
TTCTAATACCTGGAATGCTGTTTTCCCGGGGATCGCAGTGGTGAGTAACCATGCATCATCAGGAGTACGG
ATAAAATGCTTGATGGTCGGAAGAGGCATAAATTCCGTCAGCCAGTTTAGTCTGACCATCTCATCTGTAA
CATCATTGGCAACGCTACCTTTGCCATGTTTCAGAAACAACTCTGGCGCATCGGGCTTCCCATACAATCG
ATAGATTGTCGCACCTGATTGCCCGACATTATCGCGAGCCCATTTATACCCATATAAATCAGCATCCATG
TTGGAATTTAATCGCGGCCTAGAGCAAGACGTTTCCCGTTGAATATGGCTCATAACACCCCTTGTATTAC
TGTTTATGTAAGCAGACAGTTTTATTGTTCATGACCAAAATCCCTTAACGTGAGTTTTCGTTCCACTGAG
CGTCAGACCCCGTAGAAAAGATCAAAGGATCTTCTTGAGATCCTTTTTTTCTGCGCGTAATCTGCTGCTT
GCAAACAAAAAAACCACCGCTACCAGCGGTGGTTTGTTTGCCGGATCAAGAGCTACCAACTCTTTTTCCG
AAGGTAACTGGCTTCAGCAGAGCGCAGATACCAAATACTGTCCTTCTAGTGTAGCCGTAGTTAGGCCACC
ACTTCAAGAACTCTGTAGCACCGCCTACATACCTCGCTCTGCTAATCCTGTTACCAGTGGCTGCTGCCAG
TGGCGATAAGTCGTGTCTTACCGGGTTGGACTCAAGACGATAGTTACCGGATAAGGCGCAGCGGTCGGGC
TGAACGGGGGGTTCGTGCACACAGCCCAGCTTGGAGCGAACGACCTACACCGAACTGAGATACCTACAGC
GTGAGCTATGAGAAAGCGCCACGCTTCCCGAAGGGAGAAAGGCGGACAGGTATCCGGTAAGCGGCAGGGT
CGGAACAGGAGAGCGCACGAGGGAGCTTCCAGGGGGAAACGCCTGGTATCTTTATAGTCCTGTCGGGTTT
CGCCACCTCTGACTTGAGCGTCGATTTTTGTGATGCTCGTCAGGGGGGCGGAGCCTATGGAAAAACGCCA
GCAACGCGGCCTTTTTACGGTTCCTGGCCTTTTGCTGGCCTTTTGCTCACATGTTCTTTCCTGCGTTATC
CCCTGATTCTGTGGATAACCGTATTACCGCCTTTGAGTGAGCTGATACCGCTCGCCGCAGCCGAACGACC
GAGCGCAGCGAGTCAGTGAGCGAGGAAGCGGAAGAGCGCCTGATGCGGTATTTTCTCCTTACGCATCTGT
GCGGTATTTCACACCGCAATGGTGCACTCTCAGTACAATCTGCTCTGATGCCGCATAGTTAAGCCAGTAT
ACACTCCGCTATCGCTACGTGACTGGGTCATGGCTGCGCCCCGACACCCGCCAACACCCGCTGACGCGCC
CTGACGGGCTTGTCTGCTCCCGGCATCCGCTTACAGACAAGCTGTGACCGTCTCCGGGAGCTGCATGTGT
CAGAGGTTTTCACCGTCATCACCGAAACGCGCGAGGCAGCTGCGGTAAAGCTCATCAGCGTGGTCGTGAA
GCGATTCACAGATGTCTGCCTGTTCATCCGCGTCCAGCTCGTTGAGTTTCTCCAGAAGCGTTAATGTCTG
GCTTCTGATAAAGCGGGCCATGTTAAGGGCGGTTTTTTCCTGTTTGGTCACTGATGCCTCCGTGTAAGGG
GGATTTCTGTTCATGGGGGTAATGATACCGATGAAACGAGAGAGGATGCTCACGATACGGGTTACTGATG
ATGAACATGCCCGGTTACTGGAACGTTGTGAGGGTAAACAACTGGCGGTATGGATGCGGCGGGACCAGAG
AAAAATCACTCAGGGTCAATGCCAGCGCTTCGTTAATACAGATGTAGGTGTTCCACAGGGTAGCCAGCAG
CATCCTGCGATGCAGATCCGGAACATAATGGTGCAGGGCGCTGACTTCCGCGTTTCCAGACTTTACGAAA
CACGGAAACCGAAGACCATTCATGTTGTTGCTCAGGTCGCAGACGTTTTGCAGCAGCAGTCGCTTCACGT
TCGCTCGCGTATCGGTGATTCATTCTGCTAACCAGTAAGGCAACCCCGCCAGCCTAGCCGGGTCCTCAAC
GACAGGAGCACGATCATGCGCACCCGTGGGGCCGCCATGCCGGCGATAATGGCCTGCTTCTCGCCGAAAC
GTTTGGTGGCGGGACCAGTGACGAAGGCTTGAGCGAGGGCGTGCAAGATTCCGAATACCGCAAGCGACAG
GCCGATCATCGTCGCGCTCCAGCGAAAGCGGTCCTCGCCGAAAATGACCCAGAGCGCTGCCGGCACCTGT
CCTACGAGTTGCATGATAAAGAAGACAGTCATAAGTGCGGCGACGATAGTCATGCCCCGCGCCCACCGGA
AGGAGCTGACTGGGTTGAAGGCTCTCAAGGGCATCGGTCGAGATCCCGGTGCCTAATGAGTGAGCTAACT
TACATTAATTGCGTTGCGCTCACTGCCCGCTTTCCAGTCGGGAAACCTGTCGTGCCAGCTGCATTAATGA
ATCGGCCAACGCGCGGGGAGAGGCGGTTTGCGTATTGGGCGCCAGGGTGGTTTTTCTTTTCACCAGTGAG
ACGGGCAACAGCTGATTGCCCTTCACCGCCTGGCCCTGAGAGAGTTGCAGCAAGCGGTCCACGCTGGTTT
GCCCCAGCAGGCGAAAATCCTGTTTGATGGTGGTTAACGGCGGGATATAACATGAGCTGTCTTCGGTATC
GTCGTATCCCACTACCGAGATATCCGCACCAACGCGCAGCCCGGACTCGGTAATGGCGCGCATTGCGCCC
AGCGCCATCTGATCGTTGGCAACCAGCATCGCAGTGGGAACGATGCCCTCATTCAGCATTTGCATGGTTT
GTTGAAAACCGGACATGGCACTCCAGTCGCCTTCCCGTTCCGCTATCGGCTGAATTTGATTGCGAGTGAG
ATATTTATGCCAGCCAGCCAGACGCAGACGCGCCGAGACAGAACTTAATGGGCCCGCTAACAGCGCGATT
TGCTGGTGACCCAATGCGACCAGATGCTCCACGCCCAGTCGCGTACCGTCTTCATGGGAGAAAATAATAC
TGTTGATGGGTGTCTGGTCAGAGACATCAAGAAATAACGCCGGAACATTAGTGCAGGCAGCTTCCACAGC
AATGGCATCCTGGTCATCCAGCGGATAGTTAATGATCAGCCCACTGACGCGTTGCGCGAGAAGATTGTGC
ACCGCCGCTTTACAGGCTTCGACGCCGCTTCGTTCTACCATCGACACCACCACGCTGGCACCCAGTTGAT
CGGCGCGAGATTTAATCGCCGCGACAATTTGCGACGGCGCGTGCAGGGCCAGACTGGAGGTGGCAACGCC
AATCAGCAACGACTGTTTGCCCGCCAGTTGTTGTGCCACGCGGTTGGGAATGTAATTCAGCTCCGCCATC
GCCGCTTCCACTTTTTCCCGCGTTTTCGCAGAAACGTGGCTGGCCTGGTTCACCACGCGGGAAACGGTCT
GATAAGAGACACCGGCATACTCTGCGACATCGTATAACGTTACTGGTTTCACATTCACCACCCTGAATTG
ACTCTCTTCCGGGCGCTATCATGCCATACCGCGAAAGGTTTTGCGCCATTCGATGGTGTCCGGGATCTCG
ACGCTCTCCCTTATGCGACTCCTGCATTAGGAAGCAGCCCAGTAGTAGGTTGAGGCCGTTGAGCACCGCC
GCCGCAAGGAATGGTGCATGCAAGGAGATGGCGCCCAACAGTCCCCCGGCCACGGGGCCTGCCACCATAC
CCACGCCGAAACAAGCGCTCATGAGCCCGAAGTGGCGAGCCCGATCTTCCCCATCGGTGATGTCGGCGAT
ATAGGCGCCAGCAACCGCACCTGTGGCGCCGGTGATGCCGGCCACGATGCGTCCGGCGTAGAGGATCGAG
ATCTCGATCCCGCGAAATTAATACGACTCACTATAGGGGAATTGTGAGCGGATAACAATTCCCCTCTAGA
AATAATTTTGTTTAACTTTAAGAAGGAGATATACAT
